>Addgene plasmid #105594 | MSCV-PIG-empty | depositor full sequence | sequence record 203691 | MSCV-PIG-empty sequence 7643 bps
TGAAAGACCCCACCTGTAGGTTTGGCAAGCTAGCTTAAGTAACGCCATTTTGCAAGGCATGGAAAATACA
TAACTGAGAATAGAGAAGTTCAGATCAAGGTTAGGAACAGAGAGACAGCAGAATATGGGCCAAACAGGAT
ATCTGTGGTAAGCAGTTCCTGCCCCGGCTCAGGGCCAAGAACAGATGGTCCCCAGATGCGGTCCCGCCCT
CAGCAGTTTCTAGAGAACCATCAGATGTTTCCAGGGTGCCCCAAGGACCTGAAATGACCCTGTGCCTTAT
TTGAACTAACCAATCAGTTCGCTTCTCGCTTCTGTTCGCGCGCTTCTGCTCCCCGAGCTCAATAAAAGAG
CCCACAACCCCTCACTCGGCGCGCCAGTCCTCCGATAGACTGCGTCGCCCGGGTACCCGTATTCCCAATA
AAGCCTCTTGCTGTTTGCATCCGAATCGTGGACTCGCTGATCCTTGGGAGGGTCTCCTCAGATTGATTGA
CTGCCCACCTCGGGGGTCTTTCATTTGGAGGTTCCACCGAGATTTGGAGACCCCTGCCCAGGGACCACCG
ACCCCCCCGCCGGGAGGTAAGCTGGCCAGCGGTCGTTTCGTGTCTGTCTCTGTCTTTGTGCGTGTTTGTG
CCGGCATCTAATGTTTGCGCCTGCGTCTGTACTAGTTAGCTAACTAGCTCTGTATCTGGCGGACCCGTGG
TGGAACTGACGAGTTCTGAACACCCGGCCGCAACCCTGGGAGACGTCCCAGGGACTTTGGGGGCCGTTTT
TGTGGCCCGACCTGAGGAAGGGAGTCGATGTGGAATCCGACCCCGTCAGGATATGTGGTTCTGGTAGGAG
ACGAGAACCTAAAACAGTTCCCGCCTCCGTCTGAATTTTTGCTTTCGGTTTGGAACCGAAGCCGCGCGTC
TTGTCTGCTGCAGCGCTGCAGCATCGTTCTGTGTTGTCTCTGTCTGACTGTGTTTCTGTATTTGTCTGAA
AATTAGGGCCAGACTGTTACCACTCCCTTAAGTTTGACCTTAGGTCACTGGAAAGATGTCGAGCGGATCG
CTCACAACCAGTCGGTAGATGTCAAGAAGAGACGTTGGGTTACCTTCTGCTCTGCAGAATGGCCAACCTT
TAACGTCGGATGGCCGCGAGACGGCACCTTTAACCGAGACCTCATCACCCAGGTTAAGATCAAGGTCTTT
TCACCTGGCCCGCATGGACACCCAGACCAGGTCCCCTACATCGTGACCTGGGAAGCCTTGGCTTTTGACC
CCCCTCCCTGGGTCAAGCCCTTTGTACACCCTAAGCCTCCGCCTCCTCTTCCTCCATCCGCCCCGTCTCT
CCCCCTTGAACCTCCTCGTTCGACCCCGCCTCGATCCTCCCTTTATCCAGCCCTCACTCCTTCTCTAGGC
GCCGGAATTAGATCTCTCAATTGGCGGCCGCCTCGAGGATCGTGAATTCTACCGGGTAGGGGAGGCGCTT
TTCCCAAGGCAGTCTGGAGCATGCGCTTTAGCAGCCCCGCTGGGCACTTGGCGCTACACAAGTGGCCTCT
GGCCTCGCACACATTCCACATCCACCGGTAGGCGCCAACCGGCTCCGTTCTTTGGTGGCCCCTTCGCGCC
ACCTTCTACTCCTCCCCTAGTCAGGAAGTTCCCCCCCGCCCCGCAGCTCGCGTCGTGCAGGACGTGACAA
ATGGAAGTAGCACGTCTCACTAGTCTCGTGCAGATGGACAGCACCGCTGAGCAATGGAAGCGGGTAGGCC
TTTGGGGCAGCGGCCAATAGCAGCTTTGCTCCTTCGCTTTCTGGGCTCAGAGGCTGGGAAGGGGTGGGTC
CGGGGGCGGGCTCAGGGGCGGGCTCAGGGGCGGGGCGGGCGCCCGAAGGTCCTCCGGAGGCCCGGCATTC
TGCACGCTTCAAAAGCGCACGTCTGCCGCGCTGTTCTCCTCTTCCTCATCTCCGGGCCTTTCGACCTGCA
GCCCAAGCTTACCATGACCGAGTACAAGCCCACGGTGCGCCTCGCCACCCGCGACGACGTCCCCAGGGCC
GTACGCACCCTCGCCGCCGCGTTCGCCGACTACCCCGCCACGCGCCACACCGTCGATCCGGACCGCCACA
TCGAGCGGGTCACCGAGCTGCAAGAACTCTTCCTCACGCGCGTCGGGCTCGACATCGGCAAGGTGTGGGT
CGCGGACGACGGCGCCGCGGTGGCGGTCTGGACCACGCCGGAGAGCGTCGAAGCGGGGGCGGTGTTCGCC
GAGATCGGCCCGCGCATGGCCGAGTTGAGCGGTTCCCGGCTGGCCGCGCAGCAACAGATGGAAGGCCTCC
TGGCGCCGCACCGGCCCAAGGAGCCCGCGTGGTTCCTGGCCACCGTCGGCGTCTCGCCCGACCACCAGGG
CAAGGGTCTGGGCAGCGCCGTCGTGCTCCCCGGAGTGGAGGCGGCCGAGCGCGCCGGGGTGCCCGCCTTC
CTGGAGACCTCCGCGCCCCGCAACCTCCCCTTCTACGAGCGGCTCGGCTTCACCGTCACCGCCGACGTCG
AGGTGCCCGAAGGACCGCGCACCTGGTGCATGACCCGCAAGCCCGGTGCCTGACGCCCGCCCCACGACCC
GCAGCGCCCGACCGAAAGGAGCGCACGACCCCATGCATCCAATTCCGCCCCCCCCCCCTAACGTTACTGG
CCGAAGCCGCTTGGAATAAGGCCGGTGTGCGTTTGTCTATATGTTATTTTCCACCATATTGCCGTCTTTT
GGCAATGTGAGGGCCCGGAAACCTGGCCCTGTCTTCTTGACGAGCATTCCTAGGGGTCTTTCCCCTCTCG
CCAAAGGAATGCAAGGTCTGTTGAATGTCGTGAAGGAAGCAGTTCCTCTGGAAGCTTCTTGAAGACAAAC
AACGTCTGTAGCGACCCTTTGCAGGCAGCGGAACCCCCCACCTGGCGACAGGTGCCTCTGCGGCCAAAAG
CCACGTGTATAAGATACACCTGCAAAGGCGGCACAACCCCAGTGCCACGTTGTGAGTTGGATAGTTGTGG
AAAGAGTCAAATGGCTCTCCTCAAGCGTATTCAACAAGGGGCTGAAGGATGCCCAGAAGGTACCCCATTG
TATGGGATCTGATCTGGGGCCTCGGTGCACATGCTTTACATGTGTTTAGTCGAGGTTAAAAAAACGTCTA
GGCCCCCCGAACCACGGGGACGTGGTTTTCCTTTGAAAAACACGATGATAATATGGCCACAACCATGGTG
AGCAAGGGCGAGGAGCTGTTCACCGGGGTGGTGCCCATCCTGGTCGAGCTGGACGGCGACGTAAACGGCC
ACAAGTTCAGCGTGTCTGGCGAGGGCGAGGGCGATGCCACCTACGGCAAGCTGACCCTGAAGTTCATCTG
CACCACCGGCAAGCTGCCCGTGCCCTGGCCCACCCTCGTGACCACCCTGACCTACGGCGTGCAGTGCTTC
AGCCGCTACCCCGACCACATGAAGCAGCACGACTTCTTCAAGTCCGCCATGCCCGAAGGCTACGTCCAGG
AGCGCACCATCTTCTTCAAGGACGACGGCAACTACAAGACCCGCGCCGAGGTGAAGTTCGAGGGCGACAC
CCTGGTGAACCGCATCGAGCTGAAGGGCATCGACTTCAAGGAGGACGGCAACATCCTGGGGCACAAGCTG
GAGTACAACTACAACAGCCACAACGTCTATATCATGGCCGACAAGCAGAAGAACGGCATCAAGGCGAACT
TCAAGATCCGCCACAACATCGAGGACGGCAGCGTGCAGCTCGCCGACCACTACCAGCAGAACACCCCCAT
CGGCGACGGCCCCGTGCTGCTGCCCGACAACCACTACCTGAGCACCCAGTCCGCCCTGAGCAAAGACCCC
AACGAGAAGCGCGATCACATGGTCCTGCTGGAGTTCGTGACCGCCGCCGGGATCACTCTCGGCATGGACG
AGCTGTACAAGTAATGAATTAATTAAGAATTATCAAGCTTATCGATACCGTCGACCTGCAGCCAAGCTTA
TCGATAAAATAAAAGATTTTATTTAGTCTCCAGAAAAAGGGGGGAATGAAAGACCCCACCTGTAGGTTTG
GCAAGCTAGCTTAAGTAACGCCATTTTGCAAGGCATGGAAAATACATAACTGAGAATAGAGAAGTTCAGA
TCAAGGTTAGGAACAGAGAGACAGCAGAATATGGGCCAAACAGGATATCTGTGGTAAGCAGTTCCTGCCC
CGGCTCAGGGCCAAGAACAGATGGTCCCCAGATGCGGTCCCGCCCTCAGCAGTTTCTAGAGAACCATCAG
ATGTTTCCAGGGTGCCCCAAGGACCTGAAATGACCCTGTGCCTTATTTGAACTAACCAATCAGTTCGCTT
CTCGCTTCTGTTCGCGCGCTTCTGCTCCCCGAGCTCAATAAAAGAGCCCACAACCCCTCACTCGGCGCGC
CAGTCCTCCGATAGACTGCGTCGCCCGGGTACCCGTGTATCCAATAAACCCTCTTGCAGTTGCATCCGAC
TTGTGGTCTCGCTGTTCCTTGGGAGGGTCTCCTCTGAGTGATTGACTACCCGTCAGCGGGGGTCTTTCAT
GGGTAACAGTTTCTTGAAGTTGGAGAACAACATTCTGAGGGTAGGAGTCGAATATTAAGTAATCCTGACT
CAATTAGCCACTGTTTTGAATCCACATACTCCAATACTCCTGAAATAGTTCATTATGGACAGCGCAGAAA
GAGCTGGGGAGAATTGTGAAATTGTTATCCGCTCACAATTCCACACAACATACGAGCCGGAAGCATAAAG
TGTAAAGCCTGGGGTGCCTAATGAGTGAGCTAACTCACATTAATTGCGTTGCGCTCACTGCCCGCTTTCC
AGTCGGGAAACCTGTCGTGCCAGCTGCATTAATGAATCGGCCAACGCGCGGGGAGAGGCGGTTTGCGTAT
TGGGCGCTCTTCCGCTTCCTCGCTCACTGACTCGCTGCGCTCGGTCGTTCGGCTGCGGCGAGCGGTATCA
GCTCACTCAAAGGCGGTAATACGGTTATCCACAGAATCAGGGGATAACGCAGGAAAGAACATGTGAGCAA
AAGGCCAGCAAAAGGCCAGGAACCGTAAAAAGGCCGCGTTGCTGGCGTTTTTCCATAGGCTCCGCCCCCC
TGACGAGCATCACAAAAATCGACGCTCAAGTCAGAGGTGGCGAAACCCGACAGGACTATAAAGATACCAG
GCGTTTCCCCCTGGAAGCTCCCTCGTGCGCTCTCCTGTTCCGACCCTGCCGCTTACCGGATACCTGTCCG
CCTTTCTCCCTTCGGGAAGCGTGGCGCTTTCTCATAGCTCACGCTGTAGGTATCTCAGTTCGGTGTAGGT
CGTTCGCTCCAAGCTGGGCTGTGTGCACGAACCCCCCGTTCAGCCCGACCGCTGCGCCTTATCCGGTAAC
TATCGTCTTGAGTCCAACCCGGTAAGACACGACTTATCGCCACTGGCAGCAGCCACTGGTAACAGGATTA
GCAGAGCGAGGTATGTAGGCGGTGCTACAGAGTTCTTGAAGTGGTGGCCTAACTACGGCTACACTAGAAG
AACAGTATTTGGTATCTGCGCTCTGCTGAAGCCAGTTACCTTCGGAAAAAGAGTTGGTAGCTCTTGATCC
GGCAAACAAACCACCGCTGGTAGCGGTGGTTTTTTTGTTTGCAAGCAGCAGATTACGCGCAGAAAAAAAG
GATCTCAAGAAGATCCTTTGATCTTTTCTACGGGGTCTGACGCTCAGTGGAACGAAAACTCACGTTAAGG
GATTTTGGTCATGAGATTATCAAAAAGGATCTTCACCTAGATCCTTTTAAATTAAAAATGAAGTTTTAAA
TCAATCTAAAGTATATATGAGTAAACTTGGTCTGACAGTTACCAATGCTTAATCAGTGAGGCACCTATCT
CAGCGATCTGTCTATTTCGTTCATCCATAGTTGCCTGACTCCCCGTCGTGTAGATAACTACGATACGGGA
GGGCTTACCATCTGGCCCCAGTGCTGCAATGATACCGCGAGACCCACGCTCACCGGCTCCAGATTTATCA
GCAATAAACCAGCCAGCCGGAAGGGCCGAGCGCAGAAGTGGTCCTGCAACTTTATCCGCCTCCATCCAGT
CTATTAATTGTTGCCGGGAAGCTAGAGTAAGTAGTTCGCCAGTTAATAGTTTGCGCAACGTTGTTGCCAT
TGCTACAGGCATCGTGGTGTCACGCTCGTCGTTTGGTATGGCTTCATTCAGCTCCGGTTCCCAACGATCA
AGGCGAGTTACATGATCCCCCATGTTGTGCAAAAAAGCGGTTAGCTCCTTCGGTCCTCCGATCGTTGTCA
GAAGTAAGTTGGCCGCAGTGTTATCACTCATGGTTATGGCAGCACTGCATAATTCTCTTACTGTCATGCC
ATCCGTAAGATGCTTTTCTGTGACTGGTGAGTACTCAACCAAGTCATTCTGAGAATAGTGTATGCGGCGA
CCGAGTTGCTCTTGCCCGGCGTCAATACGGGATAATACCGCGCCACATAGCAGAACTTTAAAAGTGCTCA
TCATTGGAAAACGTTCTTCGGGGCGAAAACTCTCAAGGATCTTACCGCTGTTGAGATCCAGTTCGATGTA
ACCCACTCGTGCACCCAACTGATCTTCAGCATCTTTTACTTTCACCAGCGTTTCTGGGTGAGCAAAAACA
GGAAGGCAAAATGCCGCAAAAAAGGGAATAAGGGCGACACGGAAATGTTGAATACTCATACTCTTCCTTT
TTCAATATTATTGAAGCATTTATCAGGGTTATTGTCTCATGAGCGGATACATATTTGAATGTATTTAGAA
AAATAAACAAATAGGGGTTCCGCGCACATTTCCCCGAAAAGTGCCACCTGACGTCTAAGAAACCATTATT
ATCATGACATTAACCTATAAAAATAGGCGTATCACGAGGCCCTTTCGTCTCGCGCGTTTCGGTGATGACG
GTGAAAACCTCTGACACATGCAGCTCCCGGAGACGGTCACAGCTTGTCTGTAAGCGGATGCCGGGAGCAG
ACAAGCCCGTCAGGGCGCGTCAGCGGGTGTTGGCGGGTGTCGGGGCTGGCTTAACTATGCGGCATCAGAG
CAGATTGTACTGAGAGTGCACCATATGCGGTGTGAAATACCGCACAGATGCGTAAGGAGAAAATACCGCA
TCAGGCGCCATTCGCCATTCAGGCTGCGCAACTGTTGGGAAGGGCGATCGGTGCGGGCCTCTTCGCTATT
ACGCCAGCTGGCGAAAGGGGGATGTGCTGCAAGGCGATTAAGTTGGGTAACGCCAGGGTTTTCCCAGTCA
CGACGTTGTAAAACGACGGCGCAAGGAATGGTGCATGCAAGGAGATGGCGCCCAACAGTCCCCCGGCCAC
GGGGCCTGCCACCATACCCACGCCGAAACAAGCGCTCATGAGCCCGAAGTGGCGAGCCCGATCTTCCCCA
TCGGTGATGTCGGCGATATAGGCGCCAGCAACCGCACCTGTGGCGCCGGTGATGCCGGCCACGATGCGTC
CGGCGTAGAGGCGATTAGTCCAATTTGTTAAAGACAGGATATCAGTGGTCCAGGCTCTAGTTTTGACTCA
ACAATATCACCAGCTGAAGCCTATAGAGTACGAGCCATAGATAAAATAAAAGATTTTATTTAGTCTCCAG
AAAAAGGGGGGAA
Features (pLannotate 1.2.2; 21 found; start..end, strand, type, name):
    579..920     +  misc_feature   MESV Ψ: packaging signal of murine embryonic stem cell virus
    987..1403    +  CDS            gag (truncated): truncated Moloney murine leukemia virus (MMLV) gag gene lacking the start codon
   1454..1953    +  promoter       PGK promoter: mouse phosphoglycerate kinase 1 promoter
   1974..2573    +  CDS            PuroR: puromycin N-acetyltransferase; pac from Streptomyces alboniger; confers resistance to puromycin
   2739..3201    +  misc_feature   IRES: internal ribosome entry site (IRES) of the encephalomyocarditis virus (EMCV)
   3215..3934    +  CDS            EGFP: the original enhanced GFP (Yang et al., 1996) mammalian codon-optimized
   3951..3977    +  misc_feature   MCS (fragment): pBluescript multiple cloning site
   4036..4550    +  LTR            3' LTR: 3' long terminal repeat from murine embryonic stem cell virus
   4712..4728    -  protein_bind   lac operator: The lac repressor binds to the lac operator to inhibit transcription in E. coli. This inhibition can be relieved by adding lactose or isopropyl-β-D-thiogalactopyranoside (IPTG). lac repressor encoded by lacI
   4736..4766    -  promoter       lac promoter: promoter for the E. coli lac operon
   4781..4802    -  protein_bind   CAP binding site: CAP binding activates transcription in the presence of cAMP. E. coli catabolite activator protein
   4815..4907    -  CDS            lacI (fragment): lac repressor; lacI; The lac repressor binds to the lac operator to inhibit transcription in E. coli. This inhibition can be relieved by adding lactose or isopropyl-β-D-thiogalactopyranoside (IPTG).
   5090..5678    -  rep_origin     ori: high-copy-number ColE1/pMB1/pBR322/pUC origin of replication
   5849..6709    -  CDS            AmpR: β-lactamase; bla; confers resistance to ampicillin, carbenicillin, and related antibiotics
   6710..6814    -  promoter       AmpR promoter: bla
   6909..6944    +  CDS            rop (fragment): Rop protein, which maintains plasmids at low copy number; rop
   7046..7145    +  misc_feature   bom (fragment): basis of mobility region from pBR322
   7151..7300    -  CDS            lacZα (fragment): LacZα fragment of β-galactosidase; lacZ fragment
   7300..7501    -  CDS            TcR (fragment): tetracycline efflux protein; tet; confers resistance to tetracycline
   7502..7600    +  CDS            env (fragment): murine leukemia virus gPr80 envelope polyprotein precursor; env; proteolytically cleaved into gp70SU and p15TM subunits
   7642..515     +  LTR            5' LTR (across the origin): 5' long terminal repeat from murine embryonic stem cell virus
