[The description below was written by a language model from this plasmid's Addgene catalogue record and pLannotate feature annotations shown in this document.]
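Description:
MSCV-PIG-empty is a gammaretroviral (murine stem cell virus) expression vector built on the pMSCV-PGK-puro-IRES-GFP backbone and deposited as an insert-free control. In bacteria the 7.6 kb plasmid replicates from a high-copy ColE1/pUC-type origin and is selected with ampicillin through the β-lactamase gene. The annotation also picks up short remnants of lac regulatory elements, lacZα, rop, bom and the tetracycline resistance gene, which are non-functional leftovers of earlier cloning vectors.

The proviral portion is bounded by MESV/MSCV 5′ and 3′ long terminal repeats, with the 5′ LTR spanning the plasmid's numbering origin. Downstream of the 5′ LTR lie the Ψ packaging signal and a truncated gag segment lacking its start codon. Together these support efficient encapsidation of the genomic RNA when the plasmid is introduced into a packaging cell line that supplies gag-pol and env in trans. The record lists the MSCV LTR as the promoter for an inserted gene, and the position between the truncated gag region and the PGK promoter is where a cDNA would be placed, here by ligation-independent cloning; in this construct it is empty. An internal mouse PGK promoter drives a bicistronic transcript encoding puromycin N-acetyltransferase followed by an EMCV IRES and EGFP, so transduced cells can be both selected with puromycin and tracked or sorted by green fluorescence.

It serves as the matched negative control for MSCV-PIG derivatives carrying cDNAs, letting effects of a transgene be distinguished from those of transduction, selection and marker expression. The associated publication concerns acute myeloid leukemia.
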