Addgene plasmid #105594: MSCV-PIG-empty
Purpose: empty control vector with GFP marker and puro resistance
Depositing lab: Christopher Vakoc. Depositing organization: Cold Spring Harbor Laboratory. Publication: A TFIID-SAGA Perturbation that Targets MYB and Suppresses Acute Myeloid Leukemia. Xu Y, Milazzo JP, Somerville TDD, Tarumoto Y, Huang YH, Ostrander EL, Wilkinson JE, Challen GA, Vakoc CR. Cancer Cell. 2018 Jan 8;33(1):13-28.e8. doi: 10.1016/j.ccell.2017.12.002. PubMed 29316427.
Backbone
  Vector backbone: pMSCV-PGK-puro-IRES-GFP
  Vector type: Mammalian Expression, Retroviral
  Selectable markers: Puromycin
Growth in bacteria
  Bacterial resistance: Ampicillin, 100 μg/mL
  Growth temperature: 37°C
  Growth strain: NEB Stable
  Copy number: Unknown
Gene/Insert
  Gene/Insert name: no insert, empty control vector
  Species: M. musculus (mouse)
  Promoter: MSCV-LTR
  Cloning method: Ligation Independent Cloning
  Sequencing primers: 5′ CCC TTG AAC CTC CTC GTT CGA CC; 3′ GAG ACG TGC TAC TTC CAT TTG TC
Terms and licenses: Academic/Nonprofit Terms; Industry Terms: Not Available to Industry
How to cite: MSCV-PIG-empty was a gift from Christopher Vakoc (Addgene plasmid # 105594 ; http://n2t.net/addgene:105594 ; RRID:Addgene_105594)
