>Addgene plasmid #105594 | MSCV-PIG-empty | addgene partial sequence | sequence record 203689 | Addgene Partial NGS Result
GGGGCGGGGCGGGCGCCCGAAGGTCCTCCGGAGGCCCGGCATTCTGCACGCTTCAAAAGCGCACGTCTGC
CGCGCTGTTCTCCTCTTCCTCATCTCCGGGCCTTTCGACCTGCAGCCCAAGCTTACCATGACCGAGTACA
AGCCCACGGTGCGCCTCGCCACCCGCGACGACGTCCCCAGGGCCGTACGCACCCTCGCCGCCGCGTTCGC
CGACTACCCCGCCACGCGCCACACCGTCGATCCGGACCGCCACATCGAGCGGGTCACCGAGCTGCAAGAA
CTCTTCCTCACGCGCGTCGGGCTCGACATCGGCAAGGTGTGGGTCGCGGACGACGGCGCCGCGGTGGCGG
TCTGGACCACGCCGGAGAGCGTCGAAGCGGGGGCGGTGTTCGCCGAGATCGGCCCGCGCATGGCCGAGTT
GAGCGGTTCCCGGCTGGCCGCGCAGCAACAGATGGAAGGCCTCCTGGCGCCGCACCGGCCCAAGGAGCCC
GCGTGGTTCCTGGCCACCGTCGGCGTCTCGCCCGACCACCAGGGCAAGGGTCTGGGCAGCGCCGTCGTGC
TCCCCGGAGTGGAGGCGGCCGAGCGCGCCGGGGTGCCCGCCTTCCTGGAGACCTCCGCGCCCCGCAACCT
CCCCTTCTACGAGCGGCTCGGCTTCACCGTCACCGCCGACGTCGAGGTGCCCGAAGGACCGCGCACCTGG
TGCATGACCCGCAAGCCCGGTGCCTGACGCCCGCCCCACGACCCGCAGCGCCCGACCGAAAGGAGCGCAC
GACCCCATGCATCCAATTCCGCCCCCCCCCCCTAACGTTACTGGCCGAAGCCGCTTGGAATAAGGCCGGT
GTGCGTTTGTCTATATGTTATTTTCCACCATATTGCCGTCTTTTGGCAATGTGAGGGCCCGGAAACCTGG
CCCTGTCTTCTTGACGAGCATTCCTAGGGGTCTTTCCCCTCTCGCCAAAGGAATGCAAGGTCTGTTGAAT
GTCGTGAAGGAAGCAGTTCCTCTGGAAGCTTCTTGAAGACAAACAACGTCTGTAGCGACCCTTTGCAGGC
AGCGGAACCCCCCACCTGGCGACAGGTGCCTCTGCGGCCAAAAGCCACGTGTATAAGATACACCTGCAAA
GGCGGCACAACCCCAGTGCCACGTTGTGAGTTGGATAGTTGTGGAAAGAGTCAAATGGCTCTCCTCAAGC
GTATTCAACAAGGGGCTGAAGGATGCCCAGAAGGTACCCCATTGTATGGGATCTGATCTGGGGCCTCGGT
GCACATGCTTTACATGTGTTTAGTCGAGGTTAAAAAAACGTCTAGGCCCCCCGAACCACGGGGACGTGGT
TTTCCTTTGAAAAACACGATGATAATATGGCCACAACCATGGTGAGCAAGGGCGAGGAGCTGTTCACCGG
GGTGGTGCCCATCCTGGTCGAGCTGGACGGCGACGTAAACGGCCACAAGTTCAGCGTGTCTGGCGAGGGC
GAGGGCGATGCCACCTACGGCAAGCTGACCCTGAAGTTCATCTGCACCACCGGCAAGCTGCCCGTGCCCT
GGCCCACCCTCGTGACCACCCTGACCTACGGCGTGCAGTGCTTCAGCCGCTACCCCGACCACATGAAGCA
GCACGACTTCTTCAAGTCCGCCATGCCCGAAGGCTACGTCCAGGAGCGCACCATCTTCTTCAAGGACGAC
GGCAACTACAAGACCCGCGCCGAGGTGAAGTTCGAGGGCGACACCCTGGTGAACCGCATCGAGCTGAAGG
GCATCGACTTCAAGGAGGACGGCAACATCCTGGGGCACAAGCTGGAGTACAACTACAACAGCCACAACGT
CTATATCATGGCCGACAAGCAGAAGAACGGCATCAAGGCGAACTTCAAGATCCGCCACAACATCGAGGAC
GGCAGCGTGCAGCTCGCCGACCACTACCAGCAGAACACCCCCATCGGCGACGGCCCCGTGCTGCTGCCCG
ACAACCACTACCTGAGCACCCAGTCCGCCCTGAGCAAAGACCCCAACGAGAAGCGCGATCACATGGTCCT
GCTGGAGTTCGTGACCGCCGCCGGGATCACTCTCGGCATGGACGAGCTGTACAAGTAATGAATTAATTAA
GAATTATCAAGCTTATCGATACCGTCGACCTGCAGCCAAGCTTATCGATAAAATAAAAGATTTTATTTAG
TCTCCAGAAAAAGGGGGGAATGAAAGACCCCACCTGTAGGTTTGGCAAGCTAGCTTAAGTAACGCCATTT
TGCAAGGCATGGAAAATACATAACTGAGAATAGAGAAGTTCAGATCAAGGTTAGGAACAGAGAGACAGCA
GAATATGGGCCAAACAGGATATCTGTGGTAAGCAGTTCCTGCCCCGGCTCAGGGCCAAGAACAGATGGTC
CCCAGATGCGGTCCCGCCCTCAGCAGTTTCTAGAGAACCATCAGATGTTTCCAGGGTGCCCCAAGGACCT
GAAATGACCCTGTGCCTTATTTGAACTAACCAATCAGTTCGCTTCTCGCTTCTGTTCGCGCGCTTCTGCT
CCCCGAGCTCAATAAAAGAGCCCACAACCCCTCACTCGGCGCGCCAGTCCTCCGATAGACTGCGTCGCCC
GGGTACCCGTGTATCCAATAAACCCTCTTGCAGTTGCATCCGACTTGTGGTCTCGCTGTTCCTTGGGAGG
GTCTCCTCTGAGTGATTGACTACCCGTCAGCGGGGGTCTTTCATGGGTAACAGTTTCTTGAAGTTGGAGA
ACAACATTCTGAGGGTAGGAGTCGAATATTAAGTAATCCTGACTCAATTAGCCACTGTTTTGAATCCACA
TACTCCAATACTCCTGAAATAGTTCATTATGGACAGCGCAGAAAGAGCTGGGGAGAATTGTGAAATTGTT
ATCCGCTCACAATTCCACACAACATACGAGCCGGAAGCATAAAGTGTAAAGCCTGGGGTGCCTAATGAGT
GAGCTAACTCACATTAATTGCGTTGCGCTCACTGCCCGCTTTCCAGTCGGGAAACCTGTCGTGCCAGCTG
CATTAATGAATCGGCCAACGCGCGGGGAGAGGCGGTTTGCGTATTGGGCGCTCTTCCGCTTCCTCGCTCA
CTGACTCGCTGCGCTCGGTCGTTCGGCTGCGGCGAGCGGTATCAGCTCACTCAAAGGCGGTAATACGGTT
ATCCACAGAATCAGGGGATAACGCAGGAAAGAACATGTGAGCAAAAGGCCAGCAAAAGGCCAGGAACCGT
AAAAAGGCCGCGTTGCTGGCGTTTTTCCATAGGCTCCGCCCCCCTGACGAGCATCACAAAAATCGACGCT
CAAGTCAGAGGTGGCGAAACCCGACAGGACTATAAAGATACCAGGCGTTTCCCCCTGGAAGCTCCCTCGT
GCGCTCTCCTGTTCCGACCCTGCCGCTTACCGGATACCTGTCCGCCTTTCTCCCTTCGGGAAGCGTGGCG
CTTTCTCATAGCTCACGCTGTAGGTATCTCAGTTCGGTGTAGGTCGTTCGCTCCAAGCTGGGCTGTGTGC
ACGAACCCCCCGTTCAGCCCGACCGCTGCGCCTTATCCGGTAACTATCGTCTTGAGTCCAACCCGGTAAG
ACACGACTTATCGCCACTGGCAGCAGCCACTGGTAACAGGATTAGCAGAGCGAGGTATGTAGGCGGTGCT
ACAGAGTTCTTGAAGTGGTGGCCTAACTACGGCTACACTAGAAGAACAGTATTTGGTATCTGCGCTCTGC
TGAAGCCAGTTACCTTCGGAAAAAGAGTTGGTAGCTCTTGATCCGGCAAACAAACCACCGCTGGTAGCGG
TGGTTTTTTTGTTTGCAAGCAGCAGATTACGCGCAGAAAAAAAGGATCTCAAGAAGATCCTTTGATCTTT
TCTACGGGGTCTGACGCTCAGTGGAACGAAAACTCACGTTAAGGGATTTTGGTCATGAGATTATCAAAAA
GGATCTTCACCTAGATCCTTTTAAATTAAAAATGAAGTTTTAAATCAATCTAAAGTATATATGAGTAAAC
TTGGTCTGACAGTTACCAATGCTTAATCAGTGAGGCACCTATCTCAGCGATCTGTCTATTTCGTTCATCC
ATAGTTGCCTGACTCCCCGTCGTGTAGATAACTACGATACGGGAGGGCTTACCATCTGGCCCCAGTGCTG
CAATGATACCGCGAGACCCACGCTCACCGGCTCCAGATTTATCAGCAATAAACCAGCCAGCCGGAAGGGC
CGAGCGCAGAAGTGGTCCTGCAACTTTATCCGCCTCCATCCAGTCTATTAATTGTTGCCGGGAAGCTAGA
GTAAGTAGTTCGCCAGTTAATAGTTTGCGCAACGTTGTTGCCATTGCTACAGGCATCGTGGTGTCACGCT
CGTCGTTTGGTATGGCTTCATTCAGCTCCGGTTCCCAACGATCAAGGCGAGTTACATGATCCCCCATGTT
GTGCAAAAAAGCGGTTAGCTCCTTCGGTCCTCCGATCGTTGTCAGAAGTAAGTTGGCCGCAGTGTTATCA
CTCATGGTTATGGCAGCACTGCATAATTCTCTTACTGTCATGCCATCCGTAAGATGCTTTTCTGTGACTG
GTGAGTACTCAACCAAGTCATTCTGAGAATAGTGTATGCGGCGACCGAGTTGCTCTTGCCCGGCGTCAAT
ACGGGATAATACCGCGCCACATAGCAGAACTTTAAAAGTGCTCATCATTGGAAAACGTTCTTCGGGGCGA
AAACTCTCAAGGATCTTACCGCTGTTGAGATCCAGTTCGATGTAACCCACTCGTGCACCCAACTGATCTT
CAGCATCTTTTACTTTCACCAGCGTTTCTGGGTGAGCAAAAACAGGAAGGCAAAATGCCGCAAAAAAGGG
AATAAGGGCGACACGGAAATGTTGAATACTCATACTCTTCCTTTTTCAATATTATTGAAGCATTTATCAG
GGTTATTGTCTCATGAGCGGATACATATTTGAATGTATTTAGAAAAATAAACAAATAGGGGTTCCGCGCA
CATTTCCCCGAAAAGTGCCACCTGACGTCTAAGAAACCATTATTATCATGACATTAACCTATAAAAATAG
GCGTATCACGAGGCCCTTTCGTCTCGCGCGTTTCGGTGATGACGGTGAAAACCTCTGACACATGCAGCTC
CCGGAGACGGTCACAGCTTGTCTGTAAGCGGATGCCGGGAGCAGACAAGCCCGTCAGGGCGCGTCAGCGG
GTGTTGGCGGGTGTCGGGGCTGGCTTAACTATGCGGCATCAGAGCAGATTGTACTGAGAGTGCACCATAT
GCGGTGTGAAATACCGCACAGATGCGTAAGGAGAAAATACCGCATCAGGCGCCATTCGCCATTCAGGCTG
CGCAACTGTTGGGAAGGGCGATCGGTGCGGGCCTCTTCGCTATTACGCCAGCTGGCGAAAGGGGGATGTG
CTGCAAGGCGATTAAGTTGGGTAACGCCAGGGTTTTCCCAGTCACGACGTTGTAAAACGACGGCGCAAGG
AATGGTGCATGCAAGGAGATGGCGCCCAACAGTCCCCCGGCCACGGGGCCTGCCACCATACCCACGCCGA
AACAAGCGCTCATGAGCCCGAAGTGGCGAGCCCGATCTTCCCCATCGGTGATGTCGGCGATATAGGCGCC
AGCAACCGCACCTGTGGCGCCGGTGATGCCGGCCACGATGCGTCCGGCGTAGAGGCGATTAGTCCAATTT
GTTAAAGACAGGATATCAGTGGTCCAGGCTCTAGTTTTGACTCAACAATATCACCAGCTGAAGCCTATAG
AGTACGAGCCATAGATAAAATAAAAGATTTTATTTAGTCTCCAGAAAAAGGGGGGAATGAAAGACCCCAC
CTGTAGGTTTGGCAAGCTAGCTTAAGTAACGCCATTTTGCAAGGCATGGAAAATACATAACTGAGAATAG
AGAAGTTCAGATCAAGGTTAGGAACAGAGAGACAGCAGAATATGGGCCAAACAGGATATCTGTGGTAAGC
AGTTCCTGCCCCGGCTCAGGGCCAAGAACAGATGGTCCCCAGATGCGGTCCCGCCCTCAGCAGTTTCTAG
AGAACCATCAGATGTTTCCAGGGTGCCCCAAGGACCTGAAATGACCCTGTGCCTTATTTGAACTAACCAA
TCAGTTCGCTTCTCGCTTCTGTTCGCGCGCTTCTGCTCCCCGAGCTCAATAAAAGAGCCCACAACCCCTC
ACTCGGCGCGCCAGTCCTCCGATAGACTGCGTCGCCCGGGTACCCGTATTCCCAATAAAGCCTCTTGCTG
TTTGCATCCGAATCGTGGACTCGCTGATCCTTGGGAGGGTCTCCTCAGATTGATTGACTGCCCACCTCGG
GGGTCTTTCATTTGGAGGTTCCACCGAGATTTGGAGACCCCTGCCCAGGGACCACCGACCCCCCCGCCGG
GAGGTAAGCTGGCCAGCGGTCGTTTCGTGTCTGTCTCTGTCTTTGTGCGTGTTTGTGCCGGCATCTAATG
TTTGCGCCTGCGTCTGTACTAGTTAGCTAACTAGCTCTGTATCTGGCGGACCCGTGGTGGAACTGACGAG
TTCTGAACACCCGGCCGCAACCCTGGGAGACGTCCCAGGGACTTTGGGGGCCGTTTTTGTGGCCCGACCT
GAGGAAGGGAGTCGATGTGGAATCCGACCCCGTCAGGATATGTGGTTCTGGTAGGAGACGAGAACCTAAA
ACAGTTCCCGCCTCCGTCTGAATTTTTGCTTTCGGTTTGGAACCGAAGCCGCGCGTCTTGTCTGCTGCAG
CGCTGCAGCATCGTTCTGTGTTGTCTCTGTCTGACTGTGTTTCTGTATTTGTCTGAAAATTAGGGCCAGA
CTGTTACCACTCCCTTAAGTTTGACCTTAGGTCACTGGAAAGATGTCGAGCGGATCGCTCACAACCAGTC
GGTAGATGTCAAGAAGAGACGTTGGGTTACCTTCTGCTCTGCAGAATGGCCAACCTTTAACGTCGGATGG
CCGCGAGACGGCACCTTTAACCGAGACCTCATCACCCAGGTTAAGATCAAGGTCTTTTCACCTGGCCCGC
ATGGACACCCAGACCAGGTCCCCTACATCGTGACCTGGGAAGCCTTGGCTTTTGACCCCCCTCCCTGGGT
CAAGCCCTTTGTACACCCTAAGCCTCCGCCTCCTCTTCCTCCATCCGCCCCGTCTCTCCCCCTTGAACCT
CCTCGTTCGACCCCGCCTCGATCCTCCCTTTATCCAGCCCTCACTCCTTCTCTAGGCGCCGGAATTAGAT
CTCTCAATTGGCGGCCGCCTCGAGGATCGTGAATTCTACCGGGTAGGGGAGGCGCTTTTCCCAAGGCAGT
CTGGAGCATGCGCTTTAGCAGCCCCGCTGGGCACTTGGCGCTACACAAGTGGCCTCTGGCCTCGCACACA
TTCCACATCCACCGGTAGGCGCCAACCGGCTCCGTTCTTTGGTGGCCCCTTCGCGCCACCTTCTACTCCT
CCCCTAGTCAGGAAGTTCCCCCCCGCCCCGCAGCTCGCGTCGTGCAGGACGTGACAAATGGAAGTAGCAC
GTCTCACTAGTCTCGTGCAGATGGACAGCACCGCTGAGCAATGGAAGCGGGTAGGCCTTTGGGGCAGCGG
CCAATAGCAGCTTTGCTCCTTCGCTTTCTGGGCTCAGAGGCTGGGAAGGGGTGGGTCCGGGGGCGGGCTC
AGGG
